Addgene plasmid #176530: pHR pUAS-dGFP pPGK-iRFP
Purpose: Lentiviral vector expressing a UAS-driven destabilized GFP, as well as a PGK promoter-driven iRFP marker.
Depositing lab: Jared Toettcher. Depositing organization: Princeton University. Publication: A synthetic gene circuit for imaging-free detection of signaling pulses. Ravindran PT, McFann S, Thornton RH, Toettcher JE. Cell Syst. 2022 Feb 16;13(2):131-142.e13. doi: 10.1016/j.cels.2021.10.002. Epub 2021 Nov 4. PubMed 34739875.
Backbone
  Vector backbone: pHR
  Backbone size w/o insert (bp): 8000
  Total vector size (bp): 2500
  Vector type: Mammalian Expression, Lentiviral
Growth in bacteria
  Bacterial resistance: Ampicillin, 100 μg/mL
  Growth temperature: 37°C
  Growth strain: NEB Stable
  Copy number: Unknown
Gene/Insert 1
  Gene/Insert name: dGFP (alt name: destabilized GFP)
  Species: Synthetic
  Insert size (bp): 846
  Promoter: UASp
  Cloning method: Gibson Cloning
  Sequencing primers: 5′ gacattcgttggatcatggtgagcaagggcgag
Gene/Insert 2
  Gene/Insert name: iRFP (alt name: infrared fluorescent protein)
  Species: Synthetic
  Insert size (bp): 948
  Promoter: PGKp
  Cloning method: Gibson Cloning
  Sequencing primers: 5′ cagcccaagcttaccatggctgaaggAtccgtcgcCAGGCAGCC
Terms and licenses: Academic/Nonprofit Terms; Industry Terms: Not Available to Industry
How to cite: pHR pUAS-dGFP pPGK-iRFP was a gift from Jared Toettcher (Addgene plasmid # 176530 ; http://n2t.net/addgene:176530 ; RRID:Addgene_176530)
