[The description below was written by a language model from this plasmid's Addgene catalogue record and pLannotate feature annotations shown in this document.]
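Description:
pHR pUAS-dGFP pPGK-iRFP is a lentiviral transfer plasmid on the pHR backbone, designed for stable delivery of a two-colour reporter cassette into mammalian cells. It is maintained in E. coli through a high-copy ColE1/pUC-type origin and selected with ampicillin via the bla gene. The sequenced record is 11,149 nt, which does not match the catalogue's total size field (listed as 2,500 bp, less than the stated 8,000 bp backbone), so that entry appears to be an error. The HIV-1-derived portion comprises a truncated 5' LTR, the Ψ packaging signal with a gag fragment, the Rev response element, the cPPT/CTS, a WPRE and a self-inactivating ΔU3 3' LTR. Viral proteins are therefore expected to be supplied in trans, and the integrated provirus lacks LTR promoter activity. Outside the LTRs, the annotation also picks up backbone remnants such as an SV40 promoter with gpt fragments, SV40 small t/large T fragments with a poly(A) signal, and pieces of TcR, rop and bom.

Between the cPPT and the WPRE sit two expression units in the same orientation. The first is a UAS-driven destabilized GFP: the feature table annotates only a minimal CMV promoter fragment upstream, with the UAS sites themselves not called, followed by d2EGFP, which is EGFP fused to the mouse ornithine decarboxylase degradation domain for a half-life of about two hours. This rapid turnover lets fluorescence follow changes in transcription rather than accumulate. The second unit uses the mouse PGK promoter to express iRFP713 constitutively, a biliverdin-dependent near-infrared protein that marks transduced cells. UAS promoters normally respond to a Gal4-based transactivator, which this plasmid does not encode. The associated publication concerns a synthetic gene circuit for detecting signaling pulses, suggesting use as the circuit's transcriptional readout.
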