Features (pLannotate 1.2.2; 36 found; start..end, strand, type, name):
     70..375     +  CDS            frsA (fragment): FRSA_ECOLI - Also known as yafA. Experimental evidence at protein level: Swiss-Prot protein existence level 1. Catalyzes the hydrolysis of esters (PubMed:15808744). Displays esterase activity toward pNP-butyrate (PubMed:15808744). May stimulate mixed-acid fermentation by acting as a fermentation/respiration switch that down-regulates respiration and up- regulates fermentation rates (PubMed:15169777). From Escherichia coli (strain K12).
    379..453     +  CDS            small t antigen (fragment): SV40 (simian virus 40) small t antigen
    455..520     +  intron         small t intron: SV40 (simian virus 40) small t antigen intron
    650..670     +  CDS            SV40 NLS: nuclear localization signal of SV40 (simian virus 40) large T antigen
    989..1072    +  CDS            large T antigen (fragment): large T antigen from SV40 (simian virus 40)
   1095..1229    +  polyA_signal   SV40 poly(A) signal: SV40 polyadenylation signal
   1396..1725    +  CDS            nef (fragment): NEF_HV1BR - Experimental evidence at protein level: Swiss-Prot protein existence level 1. Extracellular Nef protein targets CD4(+) T-lymphocytes for apoptosis by interacting with CXCR4 surface receptors (PubMed:14990729). From Human immunodeficiency virus type 1 group M subtype B (isolate BRU/LAI) (HIV-1).
   1773..2030    +  LTR            5' LTR (truncated): truncated 5' long terminal repeat (LTR) from HIV-1
   2077..2202    +  misc_feature   HIV-1 Ψ: packaging signal of human immunodeficiency virus type 1
   2186..2524    +  CDS            HIV-1 gag (fragment): gag protein from human immunodeficiency virus 1; gag
   2699..2932    +  misc_feature   RRE: The Rev response element (RRE) of HIV-1 allows for Rev-dependent mRNA export from the nucleus to the cytoplasm.
   3309..3409    +  CDS            Rev (fragment): human immunodeficiency virus 1 (HIV-1) Rev protein; rev; enhances nuclear export of unspliced and incompletely spliced viral mRNAs
   3446..3563    +  misc_feature   cPPT/CTS: central polypurine tract and central termination sequence of HIV-1
   3600..3623    -  misc_feature   MCS (fragment): pBluescript multiple cloning site
   3756..3792    +  promoter       minimal CMV promoter (fragment): human cytomegalovirus (CMV) immediate early promoter
   3894..4739    +  CDS            d2EGFP: EGFP destabilized by fusion to residues 422-461 of mouse ornithine decarboxylase, giving an in vivo half-life of ~2 hours mammalian codon-optimized
   4800..4817    +  misc_feature   MCS (fragment): pUC18/19 multiple cloning site
   4862..5361    +  promoter       PGK promoter: mouse phosphoglycerate kinase 1 promoter
   5382..6329    +  CDS            iRFP713: iRFP713 is a basic (constitutively fluorescent) near ir fluorescent protein published in 2011, derived from Rhodopseudomonas palustris. It has low acid sensitivity. It requires the cofactor biliverdin for fluorescence.
   6344..6374    +  misc_feature   MCS (fragment): pUC18/19 multiple cloning site
   6391..6409    +  misc_feature   MCS (fragment): pBluescript multiple cloning site
   6409..6997    +  misc_feature   WPRE: woodchuck hepatitis virus posttranscriptional regulatory element
   6998..7020    +  misc_feature   MCS (fragment): pBluescript multiple cloning site
   7037..7105    +  CDS            nef (fragment): NEF_HV1Z2 - Experimental evidence at protein level: Swiss-Prot protein existence level 1. Extracellular Nef protein targets CD4(+) T-lymphocytes for apoptosis by interacting with CXCR4 surface receptors. From Human immunodeficiency virus type 1 group M subtype D (isolate Z2/CDC-Z34) (HIV-1).
   7107..7340    +  LTR            3' LTR (ΔU3): self-inactivating 3' long terminal repeat (LTR) from HIV-1
   7365..7383    -  promoter       SP6 promoter: promoter for bacteriophage SP6 RNA polymerase
   7611..7890    +  CDS            TcR (fragment): tetracycline efflux protein; tet; confers resistance to tetracycline
   7891..7939    -  misc_feature   bom (fragment): basis of mobility region from pBR322
   8041..8076    -  CDS            rop (fragment): Rop protein, which maintains plasmids at low copy number; rop
   8171..8275    +  promoter       AmpR promoter: bla
   8276..9136    +  CDS            AmpR: β-lactamase; bla; confers resistance to ampicillin, carbenicillin, and related antibiotics
   9307..9895    +  rep_origin     ori: high-copy-number ColE1/pMB1/pBR322/pUC origin of replication
  10078..10134   +  CDS            lacI (fragment): lac repressor; lacI; The lac repressor binds to the lac operator to inhibit transcription in E. coli. This inhibition can be relieved by adding lactose or isopropyl-β-D-thiogalactopyranoside (IPTG).
  10141..10470   +  promoter       SV40 promoter: SV40 enhancer and early promoter
  10670..10789   +  CDS            gpt (fragment): XGPT_ECOLI - Also known as gpp, gxu. Experimental evidence at protein level: Swiss-Prot protein existence level 1. Purine salvage pathway enzyme that catalyzes the transfer of the ribosyl-5-phosphate group from 5-phospho-alpha-D-ribose 1- diphosphate (PRPP) to the N9 position of the 6-oxopurines guanine and xanthine to form the corresponding ribonucleotides GMP (guanosine 5'- monophosphate) and XMP (xanthosine 5'-monophosphate), with the release of PPi. To a lesser extent, also acts on hypoxanthine (PubMed:9100006, PubMed:3886014). Does not ribophosphorylate adenine (PubMed:3886014). From Esch
  10789..11124   +  CDS            gpt (fragment): XGPT_ECOLI - Also known as gpp, gxu. Experimental evidence at protein level: Swiss-Prot protein existence level 1. Purine salvage pathway enzyme that catalyzes the transfer of the ribosyl-5-phosphate group from 5-phospho-alpha-D-ribose 1- diphosphate (PRPP) to the N9 position of the 6-oxopurines guanine and xanthine to form the corresponding ribonucleotides GMP (guanosine 5'- monophosphate) and XMP (xanthosine 5'-monophosphate), with the release of PPi. To a lesser extent, also acts on hypoxanthine (PubMed:9100006, PubMed:3886014). Does not ribophosphorylate adenine (PubMed:3886014). From Esch
>Addgene plasmid #176530 | pHR pUAS-dGFP pPGK-iRFP | addgene full sequence | sequence record 359633 | Addgene NGS Result
CGGGCGTTGTTCTTTTTAACTTCAGGCGGGTTACAATAGTTTCCAGTAAGTATTCTGGAGGCTGCATCCA
TGACACAGGCAAACCTGAGCGAAACCCTGTTCAAACCCCGCTTTAAACATCCTGAAACCTCGACGCTAGT
CCGCCGCTTTAATCACGGCGCACAACCGCCTGTGCAGTCGGCCCTTGATGGTAAAACCATCCCTCACTGG
TATCGCATGATTAACCGTCTGATGTGGATCTGGCGCGGCATTGACCCACGCGAAATCCTCGACGTCCAGG
CACGTATTGTGATGAGCGATGCCGAACGTACCGACGATGATTTATACGATACGGTGATTGGCTACCGTGG
CGGCAACTGGATTTATGAGTGGGCCCCGGATCTTTGTGAAGGAACCTTACTTCTGTGGTGTGACATAATT
GGACAAACTACCTACAGAGATTTAAAGCTCTAAGGTAAATATAAAATTTTTAAGTGTATAATGTGTTAAA
CTACTGATTCTAATTGTTTGTGTATTTTAGATTCCAACCTATGGAACTGATGAATGGGAGCAGTGGTGGA
ATGCCTTTAATGAGGAAAACCTGTTTTGCTCAGAAGAAATGCCATCTAGTGATGATGAGGCTACTGCTGA
CTCTCAACATTCTACTCCTCCAAAAAAGAAGAGAAAGGTAGAAGACCCCAAGGACTTTCCTTCAGAATTG
CTAAGTTTTTTGAGTCATGCTGTGTTTAGTAATAGAACTCTTGCTTGCTTTGCTATTTACACCACAAAGG
AAAAAGCTGCACTGCTATACAAGAAAATTATGGAAAAATATTCTGTAACCTTTATAAGTAGGCATAACAG
TTATAATCATAACATACTGTTTTTTCTTACTCCACACAGGCATAGAGTGTCTGCTATTAATAACTATGCT
CAAAAATTGTGTACCTTTAGCTTTTTAATTTGTAAAGGGGTTAATAAGGAATATTTGATGTATAGTGCCT
TGACTAGAGATCATAATCAGCCATACCACATTTGTAGAGGTTTTACTTGCTTTAAAAAACCTCCCACACC
TCCCCCTGAACCTGAAACATAAAATGAATGCAATTGTTGTTGTTAACTTGTTTATTGCAGCTTATAATGG
TTACAAATAAAGCAATAGCATCACAAATTTCACAAATAAAGCATTTTTTTCACTGCATTCTAGTTGTGGT
TTGTCCAAACTCATCAATGTATCTTATCATGTCTGGATCAACTGGATAACTCAAGCTAACCAAAATCATC
CCAAACTTCCCACCCCATACCCTATTACCACTGCCAATTACCTGTGGTTTCATTTACTCTAAACCTGTGA
TTCCTCTGAATTATTTTCATTTTAAAGAAATTGTATTTGTTAAATATGTACTACAAACTTAGTAGTTGGA
AGGGCTAATTCACTCCCAAAGAAGACAAGATATCCTTGATCTGTGGATCTACCACACACAAGGCTACTTC
CCTGATTAGCAGAACTACACACCAGGGCCAGGGGTCAGATATCCACTGACCTTTGGATGGTGCTACAAGC
TAGTACCAGTTGAGCCAGATAAGGTAGAAGAGGCCAATAAAGGAGAGAACACCAGCTTGTTACACCCTGT
GAGCCTGCATGGGATGGATGACCCGGAGAGAGAAGTGTTAGAGTGGAGGTTTGACAGCCGCCTAGCATTT
CATCACGTGGCCCGAGAGCTGCATCCGGAGTACTTCAAGAACTGCTGATATCGAGCTTGCTACAAGGGAC
TTTCCGCTGGGGACTTTCCAGGGAGGCGTGGCCTGGGCGGGACTGGGGAGTGGCGAGCCCTCAGATCCTG
CATATAAGCAGCTGCTTTTTGCCTGTACTGGGTCTCTCTGGTTAGACCAGATCTGAGCCTGGGAGCTCTC
TGGCTAACTAGGGAACCCACTGCTTAAGCCTCAATAAAGCTTGCCTTGAGTGCTTCAAGTAGTGTGTGCC
CGTCTGTTGTGTGACTCTGGTAACTAGAGATCCCTCAGACCCTTTTAGTCAGTGTGGAAAATCTCTAGCA
GTGGCGCCCGAACAGGGACTTGAAAGCGAAAGGGAAACCAGAGGAGCTCTCTCGACGCAGGACTCGGCTT
GCTGAAGCGCGCACGGCAAGAGGCGAGGGGCGGCGACTGGTGAGTACGCCAAAAATTTTGACTAGCGGAG
GCTAGAAGGAGAGAGATGGGTGCGAGAGCGTCAGTATTAAGCGGGGGAGAATTAGATCGCGATGGGAAAA
AATTCGGTTAAGGCCAGGGGGAAAGAAAAAATATAAATTAAAACATATAGTATGGGCAAGCAGGGAGCTA
GAACGATTCGCAGTTAATCCTGGCCTGTTAGAAACATCAGAAGGCTGTAGACAAATACTGGGACAGCTAC
AACCATCCCTTCAGACAGGATCAGAAGAACTTAGATCATTATATAATACAGTAGCAACCCTCTATTGTGT
GCATCAAAGGATAGAGATAAAAGACACCAAGGAAGCTTTAGACAAGATAGAGGAAGAGCAAAACAAAAGT
AAGACCACCGCACAGCAAGCGGCCGGCCGCTGATCTTCAGACCTGGAGGAGGAGATATGAGGGACAATTG
GAGAAGTGAATTATATAAATATAAAGTAGTAAAAATTGAACCATTAGGAGTAGCACCCACCAAGGCAAAG
AGAAGAGTGGTGCAGAGAGAAAAAAGAGCAGTGGGAATAGGAGCTTTGTTCCTTGGGTTCTTGGGAGCAG
CAGGAAGCACTATGGGCGCAGCGTCAATGACGCTGACGGTACAGGCCAGACAATTATTGTCTGGTATAGT
GCAGCAGCAGAACAATTTGCTGAGGGCTATTGAGGCGCAACAGCATCTGTTGCAACTCACAGTCTGGGGC
ATCAAGCAGCTCCAGGCAAGAATCCTGGCTGTGGAAAGATACCTAAAGGATCAACAGCTCCTGGGGATTT
GGGGTTGCTCTGGAAAACTCATTTGCACCACTGCTGTGCCTTGGAATGCTAGTTGGAGTAATAAATCTCT
GGAACAGATTTGGAATCACACGACCTGGATGGAGTGGGACAGAGAAATTAACAATTACACAAGCTTAATA
CACTCCTTAATTGAAGAATCGCAAAACCAGCAAGAAAAGAATGAACAAGAATTATTGGAATTAGATAAAT
GGGCAAGTTTGTGGAATTGGTTTAACATAACAAATTGGCTGTGGTATATAAAATTATTCATAATGATAGT
AGGAGGCTTGGTAGGTTTAAGAATAGTTTTTGCTGTACTTTCTATAGTGAATAGAGTTAGGCAGGGATAT
TCACCATTATCGTTTCAGACCCACCTCCCAACCCCGAGGGGACCCGACAGGCCCGAAGGAATAGAAGAAG
AAGGTGGAGAGAGAGACAGAGACAGATCCATTCGATTAGTGAACGGATCTCGACGGTATCGCCAAATGGC
AGTATTCATCCACAATTTTAAAAGAAAAGGGGGGATTGGGGGGTACAGTGCAGGGGAAAGAATAGTAGAC
ATAATAGCAACAGACATACAAACTAAAGAATTACAAAAACAAATTACAAAAATTCAAAATTTTCGGGTTT
ATTACAGGGACAGCAGAGATCCAGTTTGGATCGATAAGCTTGATATCGAATTCGGAGCACTGTCCTCCGA
ACGTCGGAGCACTGTCCTCCGAACGTCGGAGCACTGTCCTCCGAACGTCGGAGCACTGTCCTCCGAACGG
AGCATGTCCTCCGAACGTCGGAGCACTGTCCTCCGAACGACTAGTTAGGCGTGTACGGTGGGAGGCCTAT
ATAAGCAGAGCTCGTTTAGTGAACCGTCAGATCGCCTGGAGACGCCATCCACGCTGTTTTGACCTCCATA
GAAGACACCGGGACCGATCCAGCCTCTCGACATTCGTTGGATCATGGTGAGCAAGGGCGAGGAGCTGTTC
ACCGGGGTGGTGCCCATCCTGGTCGAGCTGGACGGCGACGTAAACGGCTACAAGTTCAGCGTGTCCGGCG
AGGGCGAGGGCGATGCCACCTACGGCAAGCTGACCCTGAAGTTCATCTGCACCACCGGCAAGCTGCCCGT
GCCCTGGCCCACCCTCGTGACCACCCTGACCTACGGCGTGCAGTGCTTCAGCCGCTACCCCGACCACATG
AAGCAGCACGACTTCTTCAAGTCCGCCATGCCCGAAGGCTACGTCCAGGAGCGCACCATCTTCTTCAAGG
ACGACGGCAACTACAAGACCCGCGCCGAGGTGAAGTTCGAGGGCGACACCCTGGTGAACCGCATCGAGCT
GAAGGGCATCGACTTCAAGGAGGACGGCAACATCCTGGGGCACAAGCTGGAGTACAACTACAACAGCCAC
AACGTCTATATCATGGCCGACAAGCAGAAGAACGGCATCAAGGTGAACTTCAAGATCCGCCACAACATCG
AGGACGGCAGCGTGCAGCTCGCCGACCACTACCAGCAGAACACCCCCATCGGCGACGGCCCCGTGCTGCT
GCCCGACAACCACTACCTGAGCACCCAGTCCGCCCTGAGCAAAGACCCCAACGAGAAGCGCGATCACATG
GTCCTGCTGGAGTTCGTGACCGCCGCCGGGATCACTCTCGGCATGGACGAGCTGTACAAGAAGCTTAGCC
ATGGCTTCCCGCCGGAGGTGGAGGAGCAGGATGATGGCACGCTGCCCATGTCTTGTGCCCAGGAGAGCGG
GATGGACCGTCACCCTGCAGCCTGTGCTTCTGCTAGGATCAATGTGTAGGATCCTTGACTTGCGGCCGCA
ACTCCCACCTGCAACATGCGTGACTGACTGAGGCCGCGACTCTAGAGTCGACCTGCATCTAGGCGCCGGA
ATTAGATCTCTCGAGGTTAACGAATTCTACCGGGTAGGGGAGGCGCTTTTCCCAAGGCAGTCTGGAGCAT
GCGCTTTAGCAGCCCCGCTGGGCACTTGGCGCTACACAAGTGGCCTCTGGCCTCGCACACATTCCACATC
CACCGGTAGGCGCCAACCGGCTCCGTTCTTTGGTGGCCCCTTCGCGCCACCTTCTACTCCTCCCCTAGTC
AGGAAGTTCCCCCCCGCCCCGCAGCTCGCGTCGTGCAGGACGTGACAAATGGAAGTAGCACGTCTCACTA
GTCTCGTGCAGATGGACAGCACCGCTGAGCAATGGAAGCGGGTAGGCCTTTGGGGCAGCGGCCAATAGCA
GCTTTGCTCCTTCGCTTTCTGGGCTCAGAGGCTGGGAAGGGGTGGGTCCGGGGGCGGGCTCAGGGGCGGG
CTCAGGGGCGGGGCGGGCGCCCGAAGGTCCTCCGGAGGCCCGGCATTCTGCACGCTTCAAAAGCGCACGT
CTGCCGCGCTGTTCTCCTCTTCCTCATCTCCGGGCCTTTCGACCTGCAGCCCAAGCTTACCATGGCTGAA
GGATCCGTCGCCAGGCAGCCTGACCTCTTGACCTGCGACGATGAGCCGATCCATATCCCCGGTGCCATCC
AACCGCATGGACTGCTGCTCGCCCTCGCCGCCGACATGACGATCGTTGCCGGCAGCGACAACCTTCCCGA
ACTCACCGGACTGGCGATCGGCGCCCTGATCGGCCGCTCTGCGGCCGATGTCTTCGACTCGGAGACGCAC
AACCGTCTGACGATCGCCTTGGCCGAGCCCGGGGCGGCCGTCGGAGCACCGATCACTGTCGGCTTCACGA
TGCGAAAGGACGCAGGCTTCATCGGCTCCTGGCATCGCCATGATCAGCTCATCTTCCTCGAGCTCGAGCC
TCCCCAGCGGGACGTCGCCGAGCCGCAGGCGTTCTTCCGCCGCACCAACAGCGCCATCCGCCGCCTGCAG
GCCGCCGAAACCTTGGAAAGCGCCTGCGCCGCCGCGGCGCAAGAGGTGCGGAAGATTACCGGCTTCGATC
GGGTGATGATCTATCGCTTCGCCTCCGACTTCAGCGGCGAAGTGATCGCAGAGGATCGGTGCGCCGAGGT
CGAGTCAAAACTAGGCCTGCACTATCCTGCCTCAACCGTGCCGGCGCAGGCCCGTCGGCTCTATACCATC
AACCCGGTACGGATCATTCCCGATATCAATTATCGGCCGGTGCCGGTCACCCCAGACCTCAATCCGGTCA
CCGGGCGGCCGATTGATCTTAGCTTCGCCATCCTGCGCAGCGTCTCGCCCGTCCATCTGGAATTCATGCG
CAACATAGGCATGCACGGCACGATGTCGATCTCGATTTTGCGCGGCGAGCGACTGTGGGGATTGATCGTT
TGCCATCACCGAACGCCGTACTACGTCGATCTCGATGGCCGCCAAGCCTGCGAGCTAGTCGCCCAGGTTC
TGGCCTGGCAGATCGGCGTGATGGAAGAGTAAAGCGGCCGCGACTCTAGAGTCGACCTGCAGGCATGCAA
GCTTGCAGGCATGCAAGCTTGATATCAAGCTTATCGATAATCAACCTCTGGATTACAAAATTTGTGAAAG
ATTGACTGGTATTCTTAACTATGTTGCTCCTTTTACGCTATGTGGATACGCTGCTTTAATGCCTTTGTAT
CATGCTATTGCTTCCCGTATGGCTTTCATTTTCTCCTCCTTGTATAAATCCTGGTTGCTGTCTCTTTATG
AGGAGTTGTGGCCCGTTGTCAGGCAACGTGGCGTGGTGTGCACTGTGTTTGCTGACGCAACCCCCACTGG
TTGGGGCATTGCCACCACCTGTCAGCTCCTTTCCGGGACTTTCGCTTTCCCCCTCCCTATTGCCACGGCG
GAACTCATCGCCGCCTGCCTTGCCCGCTGCTGGACAGGGGCTCGGCTGTTGGGCACTGACAATTCCGTGG
TGTTGTCGGGGAAATCATCGTCCTTTCCTTGGCTGCTCGCCTGTGTTGCCACCTGGATTCTGCGCGGGAC
GTCCTTCTGCTACGTCCCTTCGGCCCTCAATCCAGCGGACCTTCCTTCCCGCGGCCTGCTGCCGGCTCTG
CGGCCTCTTCCGCGTCTTCGCCTTCGCCCTCAGACGAGTCGGATCTCCCTTTGGGCCGCCTCCCCGCATC
GATACCGTCGACCTCGAGGGAATTAATTCGAGCTCGGTACCTTTAAGACCAATGACTTACAAGGCAGCTG
TAGATCTTAGCCACTTTTTAAAAGAAAAGGGGGGACTGGAAGGGCTAATTCACTCCCAACGAAGACAAGA
TCTGCTTTTTGCTTGTACTGGGTCTCTCTGGTTAGACCAGATCTGAGCCTGGGAGCTCTCTGGCTAACTA
GGGAACCCACTGCTTAAGCCTCAATAAAGCTTGCCTTGAGTGCTTCAAGTAGTGTGTGCCCGTCTGTTGT
GTGACTCTGGTAACTAGAGATCCCTCAGACCCTTTTAGTCAGTGTGGAAAATCTCTAGCAGCATCTAGAA
TTAATTCCGTGTATTCTATAGTGTCACCTAAATCGTATGTGTATGATACATAAGGTTATGTATTAATTGT
AGCCGCGTTCTAACGACAATATGTACAAGCCTAATTGTGTAGCATCTGGCTTACTGAAGCAGACCCTATC
ATCTCTCTCGTAAACTGCCGTCAGAGTCGGTTTGGTTGGACGAACCTTCTGAGTTTCTGGTAACGCCGTC
CCGCACCCGGAAATGGTCAGCGAACCAATCAGCAGGGTCATCGCTAGCCAGATCCTCTACGCCGGACGCA
TCGTGGCCGGCATCACCGGCGCCACAGGTGCGGTTGCTGGCGCCTATATCGCCGACATCACCGATGGGGA
AGATCGGGCTCGCCACTTCGGGCTCATGAGCGCTTGTTTCGGCGTGGGTATGGTGGCAGGCCCCGTGGCC
GGGGGACTGTTGGGCGCCATCTCCTTGCATGCACCATTCCTTGCGGCGGCGGTGCTCAACGGCCTCAACC
TACTACTGGGCTGCTTCCTAATGCAGGAGTCGCATAAGGGAGAGCGTCGAATGGTGCACTCTCAGTACAA
TCTGCTCTGATGCCGCATAGTTAAGCCAGCCCCGACACCCGCCAACACCCGCTGACGCGCCCTGACGGGC
TTGTCTGCTCCCGGCATCCGCTTACAGACAAGCTGTGACCGTCTCCGGGAGCTGCATGTGTCAGAGGTTT
TCACCGTCATCACCGAAACGCGCGAGACGAAAGGGCCTCGTGATACGCCTATTTTTATAGGTTAATGTCA
TGATAATAATGGTTTCTTAGACGTCAGGTGGCACTTTTCGGGGAAATGTGCGCGGAACCCCTATTTGTTT
ATTTTTCTAAATACATTCAAATATGTATCCGCTCATGAGACAATAACCCTGATAAATGCTTCAATAATAT
TGAAAAAGGAAGAGTATGAGTATTCAACATTTCCGTGTCGCCCTTATTCCCTTTTTTGCGGCATTTTGCC
TTCCTGTTTTTGCTCACCCAGAAACGCTGGTGAAAGTAAAAGATGCTGAAGATCAGTTGGGTGCACGAGT
GGGTTACATCGAACTGGATCTCAACAGCGGTAAGATCCTTGAGAGTTTTCGCCCCGAAGAACGTTTTCCA
ATGATGAGCACTTTTAAAGTTCTGCTATGTGGCGCGGTATTATCCCGTATTGACGCCGGGCAAGAGCAAC
TCGGTCGCCGCATACACTATTCTCAGAATGACTTGGTTGAGTACTCACCAGTCACAGAAAAGCATCTTAC
GGATGGCATGACAGTAAGAGAATTATGCAGTGCTGCCATAACCATGAGTGATAACACTGCGGCCAACTTA
CTTCTGACAACGATCGGAGGACCGAAGGAGCTAACCGCTTTTTTGCACAACATGGGGGATCATGTAACTC
GCCTTGATCGTTGGGAACCGGAGCTGAATGAAGCCATACCAAACGACGAGCGTGACACCACGATGCCTGT
AGCAATGGCAACAACGTTGCGCAAACTATTAACTGGCGAACTACTTACTCTAGCTTCCCGGCAACAATTA
ATAGACTGGATGGAGGCGGATAAAGTTGCAGGACCACTTCTGCGCTCGGCCCTTCCGGCTGGCTGGTTTA
TTGCTGATAAATCTGGAGCCGGTGAGCGTGGGTCTCGCGGTATCATTGCAGCACTGGGGCCAGATGGTAA
GCCCTCCCGTATCGTAGTTATCTACACGACGGGGAGTCAGGCAACTATGGATGAACGAAATAGACAGATC
GCTGAGATAGGTGCCTCACTGATTAAGCATTGGTAACTGTCAGACCAAGTTTACTCATATATACTTTAGA
TTGATTTAAAACTTCATTTTTAATTTAAAAGGATCTAGGTGAAGATCCTTTTTGATAATCTCATGACCAA
AATCCCTTAACGTGAGTTTTCGTTCCACTGAGCGTCAGACCCCGTAGAAAAGATCAAAGGATCTTCTTGA
GATCCTTTTTTTCTGCGCGTAATCTGCTGCTTGCAAACAAAAAAACCACCGCTACCAGCGGTGGTTTGTT
TGCCGGATCAAGAGCTACCAACTCTTTTTCCGAAGGTAACTGGCTTCAGCAGAGCGCAGATACCAAATAC
TGTTCTTCTAGTGTAGCCGTAGTTAGGCCACCACTTCAAGAACTCTGTAGCACCGCCTACATACCTCGCT
CTGCTAATCCTGTTACCAGTGGCTGCTGCCAGTGGCGATAAGTCGTGTCTTACCGGGTTGGACTCAAGAC
GATAGTTACCGGATAAGGCGCAGCGGTCGGGCTGAACGGGGGGTTCGTGCACACAGCCCAGCTTGGAGCG
AACGACCTACACCGAACTGAGATACCTACAGCGTGAGCTATGAGAAAGCGCCACGCTTCCCGAAGGGAGA
AAGGCGGACAGGTATCCGGTAAGCGGCAGGGTCGGAACAGGAGAGCGCACGAGGGAGCTTCCAGGGGGAA
ACGCCTGGTATCTTTATAGTCCTGTCGGGTTTCGCCACCTCTGACTTGAGCGTCGATTTTTGTGATGCTC
GTCAGGGGGGCGGAGCCTATGGAAAAACGCCAGCAACGCGGCCTTTTTACGGTTCCTGGCCTTTTGCTGG
CCTTTTGCTCACATGTTCTTTCCTGCGTTATCCCCTGATTCTGTGGATAACCGTATTACCGCCTTTGAGT
GAGCTGATACCGCTCGCCGCAGCCGAACGACCGAGCGCAGCGAGTCAGTGAGCGAGGAAGCGGAAGAGCG
CCCAATACGCAAACCGCCTCTCCCCGCGCGTTGGCCGATTCATTAATGCAGCTGTGGAATGTGTGTCAGT
TAGGGTGTGGAAAGTCCCCAGGCTCCCCAGCAGGCAGAAGTATGCAAAGCATGCATCTCAATTAGTCAGC
AACCAGGTGTGGAAAGTCCCCAGGCTCCCCAGCAGGCAGAAGTATGCAAAGCATGCATCTCAATTAGTCA
GCAACCATAGTCCCGCCCCTAACTCCGCCCATCCCGCCCCTAACTCCGCCCAGTTCCGCCCATTCTCCGC
CCCATGGCTGACTAATTTTTTTTATTTATGCAGAGGCCGAGGCCGCCTCGGCCTCTGAGCTATTCCAGAA
GTAGTGAGGAGGCTTTTTTGGAGGCCTAGGCTTTTGCAAAAAGCTTGGACACAAGACAGGCTTGCGAGAT
ATGTTTGAGAATACCACTTTATCCCGCGTCAGGGAGAGGCAGTGCGTAAAAAGACGCGGACTCATGTGAA
ATACTGGTTTTTAGTGCGCCAGATCTCTATAATCTCGCGCAACCTATTTTCCCCTCGAACACTTTTTAAG
CCGTAGATAAACAGGCTGGGACACTTCACATGAGCGAAAAATACATCGTCACCTGGGACATGTTGCAGAT
CCATGCACGTAAACTCGCAAGCCGACTGATGCCTTCTGAACAATGGAAAGGCATTATTGCCGTAAGCCGT
GGCGGTCTGTACCGGGTGCGTTACTGGCGCGTGAACTGGGTATTCGTCATGTCGATACCGTTTGTATTTC
CAGCTACGATCACGACAACCAGCGCGAGCTTAAAGTGCTGAAACGCGCAGAAGGCGATGGCGAAGGCTTC
ATCGTTATTGATGACCTGGTGGATACCGGTGGTACTGCGGTTGCGATTCGTGAAATGTATCCAAAAGCGC
ACTTTGTCACCATCTTCGCAAAACCGGCTGGTCGTCCGCTGGTTGATGACTATGTTGTTGATATCCCGCA
AGATACCTGGATTGAACAGCCGTGGGATATGGGCGTCGTATTCGTCCCGCCAATCTCCGGTCGCTAATCT
TTTCAACGCCTGGCACTGC
